Addgene plasmid #203443: pC130: pAAV.CMV-CasRx-VEGFA sgRNA
Purpose: Plasmid expressing active RfxCas13d with VEGFA mRNA targeting gRNA
Depositing lab: Guei-Sheung Liu. Depositing organization: Centre for Eye Research Australia. Publication: Characterization of RNA editing and gene therapy with a compact CRISPR-Cas13 in the retina. Kumar S, Hsiao YW, Wong VHY, Aubin D, Wang JH, Lisowski L, Rakoczy EP, Li F, Alarcon-Martinez L, Gonzalez-Cordero A, Bui BV, Liu GS. Proc Natl Acad Sci U S A. 2024 Nov 5;121(45):e2408345121. doi: 10.1073/pnas.2408345121. Epub 2024 Oct 30. PubMed 39475642.
Backbone
  Vector backbone: pAAV.CMV-BGHpA
  Backbone manufacturer: VectorBuilder
  Vector type: Mammalian Expression, AAV
Growth in bacteria
  Bacterial resistance: Ampicillin, 100 μg/mL
  Growth temperature: 37°C
  Growth strain: NEB Stable
  Copy number: High Copy
Gene/Insert 1
  Gene/Insert name: U6-VEGFA sgRNA
  Species: Synthetic
  Insert size (bp): 375
  Promoter: U6
  Cloning method: Gibson Cloning
  Sequencing primers: 5′ GACTATCATATGCTTACCGT
Gene/Insert 2
  Gene/Insert name: RfxCas13d (alt name: CasRx)
  Species: Ruminococcus flavefaciens XPD3002
  Insert size (bp): 3000
  Promoter: CMV
  Tag / fusion protein: NLS (C terminal on insert); NLS (N terminal on insert); HA (C terminal on insert)
  Cloning method: Gibson Cloning
  Sequencing primers: 5′ CGCAAATGGGCGGTAGGCGTG; 3′ TAGAAGGCACAGTCGAGG
Terms and licenses: Academic/Nonprofit Terms; Industry Terms: Not Available to Industry
How to cite: pC130: pAAV.CMV-CasRx-VEGFA sgRNA was a gift from Guei-Sheung Liu (Addgene plasmid # 203443 ; http://n2t.net/addgene:203443 ; RRID:Addgene_203443)
