[The description below was written by a language model from this plasmid's Addgene catalogue record and pLannotate feature annotations shown in this document.]
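Description:
pC130: pAAV.CMV-CasRx-VEGFA sgRNA is an all-in-one AAV transfer plasmid for mammalian expression, built on a commercial pAAV.CMV-BGHpA backbone. It carries both an active RNA-targeting Cas13d nuclease and a guide RNA directed against VEGFA mRNA. The 7.2 kb plasmid is propagated in bacteria through a high-copy ColE1/pUC-type origin with ampicillin selection (AmpR under its own promoter). It also contains an f1 phage origin and small remnants of pBR322 bom and rop sequences. The payload lies between two AAV2 inverted terminal repeats, which are the cis elements needed for replication and packaging of the intervening DNA into recombinant AAV particles when helper functions are supplied in trans.

Within the ITRs there are two independent transcription units. The first uses the human U6 RNA polymerase III promoter to drive a synthetic pre-gRNA cassette in which two 36-base RfxCas13d direct repeats flank the spacer region. Cas13d can process this arrangement into a mature guide. The second uses the CMV enhancer and immediate-early promoter to express RfxCas13d (CasRx) from Ruminococcus flavefaciens XPD3002. The record describes this protein as carrying N- and C-terminal nuclear localisation signals and a C-terminal HA tag, and the transcript ends at a bovine growth hormone polyadenylation signal. The feature table detects only a fragment matching a 3xHA annotation and does not annotate the NLS sequences. Gateway attB-derived sites (attB1 to attB4) sit between the modules as remnants of the backbone design, although the record states that the inserts were assembled by Gibson cloning.

The construct is intended for knockdown of VEGFA transcripts in mammalian cells, by transfection or AAV delivery. The associated publication concerns Cas13-based RNA targeting and gene therapy in the retina.
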