Features (pLannotate 1.2.2; 21 found; start..end, strand, type, name):
      1..141     -  repeat_region  AAV2 ITR: inverted terminal repeat of adeno-associated virus serotype 2 inverted
    148..168     +  protein_bind   attB4: mutant version of attB; core recombination site for the Gateway® BP reaction BP Clonase™
    169..409     +  promoter       U6 promoter: RNA polymerase III promoter for human U6 snRNA
    419..454     +  misc_RNA       RfxCas13d DR36: 36-base direct repeat for an RfxCas13d pre-gRNA (Konermann et al., 2018)
    485..520     +  misc_RNA       RfxCas13d DR36: 36-base direct repeat for an RfxCas13d pre-gRNA (Konermann et al., 2018)
    550..570     +  protein_bind   attB1: mutant version of attB; core recombination site for the Gateway® BP reaction BP Clonase™
    634..937     +  enhancer       CMV enhancer: human cytomegalovirus immediate early enhancer
    938..1141    +  promoter       CMV promoter: human cytomegalovirus (CMV) immediate early promoter
   1166..1186    -  protein_bind   attB2: mutant version of attB; core recombination site for the Gateway® BP reaction BP Clonase™
   1229..4126    +  CDS            RfxCas13d: RNA-targeting Type VI CRISPR protein from Ruminococcus flavefaciens strain XPD3002 (Konermann et al., 2018)
   4166..4194    +  CDS            3xHA (fragment): three tandem HA epitope tags
   4196..4216    -  protein_bind   attB3: mutant version of attB; core recombination site for the Gateway® BP reaction BP Clonase™
   4247..4358    +  polyA_signal   bGH poly(A) signal: bovine growth hormone polyadenylation signal
   4462..4602    +  repeat_region  AAV2 ITR: inverted terminal repeat of adeno-associated virus serotype 2 inverted
   4607..4658    -  misc_feature   bom (fragment): basis of mobility region from pBR322
   4677..5132    +  rep_origin     f1 ori (sequence partly withheld): f1 bacteriophage origin of replication; arrow indicates direction of (+) strand synthesis
   5133..5182    -  misc_feature   bom (fragment): basis of mobility region from pBR322
   5284..5319    -  CDS            rop (fragment): Rop protein, which maintains plasmids at low copy number; rop
   5414..5518    +  promoter       AmpR promoter: bla
   5519..6379    +  CDS            AmpR: β-lactamase; bla; confers resistance to ampicillin, carbenicillin, and related antibiotics
   6550..7138    +  rep_origin     ori: high-copy-number ColE1/pMB1/pBR322/pUC origin of replication
>Addgene plasmid #203443 | pC130: pAAV.CMV-CasRx-VEGFA sgRNA | addgene full sequence | sequence record 401372 | Addgene NGS Result
CCTGCAGGCAGCTGCGCGCTCGCTCGCTCACTGAGGCCGCCCGGGCAAAGCCCGGGCGTCGGGCGACCTT
TGGTCGCCCGGCCTCAGTGAGCGAGCGAGCGCGCAGAGAGGGAGTGGCCAACTCCATCACTAGGGGTTCC
TTCTAGACAACTTTGTATAGAAAAGTTGGAGGGCCTATTTCCCATGATTCCTTCATATTTGCATATACGA
TACAAGGCTGTTAGAGAGATAATTGGAATTAATTTGACTGTAAACACAAAGATATTAGTACAAAATACGT
GACGTAGAAAGTAATAATTTCTTGGGTAGTTTGCAGTTTTAAAATTATGTTTTAAAATGGACTATCATAT
GCTTACCGTAACTTGAAAGTATTTCGATTTCTTGGCTTTATATATCTTGTGGAAAGGACGAAACACCGCA
AGTAAACCCCTACCAACTGGTCGGGGTTTGAAACTATGTGCTGGCCTTGGTGAGGTTTGATCCGCAAGTA
AACCCCTACCAACTGGTCGGGGTTTGAAACTTTTTTTGAATTCTGATGCGGTGAAGCTTCAAGTTTGTAC
AAAAAAGCAGGCTTAGTTATTAATAGTAATCAATTACGGGGTCATTAGTTCATAGCCCATATATGGAGTT
CCGCGTTACATAACTTACGGTAAATGGCCCGCCTGGCTGACCGCCCAACGACCCCCGCCCATTGACGTCA
ATAATGACGTATGTTCCCATAGTAACGCCAATAGGGACTTTCCATTGACGTCAATGGGTGGAGTATTTAC
GGTAAACTGCCCACTTGGCAGTACATCAAGTGTATCATATGCCAAGTACGCCCCCTATTGACGTCAATGA
CGGTAAATGGCCCGCCTGGCATTATGCCCAGTACATGACCTTATGGGACTTTCCTACTTGGCAGTACATC
TACGTATTAGTCATCGCTATTACCATGGTGATGCGGTTTTGGCAGTACATCAATGGGCGTGGATAGCGGT
TTGACTCACGGGGATTTCCAAGTCTCCACCCCATTGACGTCAATGGGAGTTTGTTTTGGCACCAAAATCA
ACGGGACTTTCCAAAATGTCGTAACAACTCCGCCCCATTGACGCAAATGGGCGGTAGGCGTGTACGGTGG
GAGGTCTATATAAGCAGAGCTGGTTTAGTGAACCGTCAGATCACCCAGCTTTCTTGTACAAAGTGGGCCA
CCATGAGCCCCAAGAAGAAGAGAAAGGTGGAGGCCAGCATCGAAAAAAAAAAGTCCTTCGCCAAGGGCAT
GGGCGTGAAGTCCACACTCGTGTCCGGCTCCAAAGTGTACATGACAACCTTCGCCGAAGGCAGCGACGCC
AGGCTGGAAAAGATCGTGGAGGGCGACAGCATCAGGAGCGTGAATGAGGGCGAGGCCTTCAGCGCTGAAA
TGGCCGATAAAAACGCCGGCTATAAGATCGGCAACGCCAAATTCAGCCATCCTAAGGGCTACGCCGTGGT
GGCTAACAACCCTCTGTATACAGGACCCGTCCAGCAGGATATGCTCGGCCTGAAGGAAACTCTGGAAAAG
AGGTACTTCGGCGAGAGCGCTGATGGCAATGACAATATTTGTATCCAGGTGATCCATAACATCCTGGACA
TTGAAAAAATCCTCGCCGAATACATTACCAACGCCGCCTACGCCGTCAACAATATCTCCGGCCTGGATAA
GGACATTATTGGATTCGGCAAGTTCTCCACAGTGTATACCTACGACGAATTCAAAGACCCCGAGCACCAT
AGGGCCGCTTTCAACAATAACGATAAGCTCATCAACGCCATCAAGGCCCAGTATGACGAGTTCGACAACT
TCCTCGATAACCCCAGACTCGGCTATTTCGGCCAGGCCTTTTTCAGCAAGGAGGGCAGAAATTACATCAT
CAATTACGGCAACGAATGCTATGACATTCTGGCCCTCCTGAGCGGACTGAGGCACTGGGTGGTCCATAAC
AACGAAGAAGAGTCCAGGATCTCCAGGACCTGGCTCTACAACCTCGATAAGAACCTCGACAACGAATACA
TCTCCACCCTCAACTACCTCTACGACAGGATCACCAATGAGCTGACCAACTCCTTCTCCAAGAACTCCGC
CGCCAACGTGAACTATATTGCCGAAACTCTGGGAATCAACCCTGCCGAATTCGCCGAACAATATTTCAGA
TTCAGCATTATGAAAGAGCAGAAAAACCTCGGATTCAATATCACCAAGCTCAGGGAAGTGATGCTGGACA
GGAAGGATATGTCCGAGATCAGGAAAAATCATAAGGTGTTCGACTCCATCAGGACCAAGGTCTACACCAT
GATGGACTTTGTGATTTATAGGTATTACATCGAAGAGGATGCCAAGGTGGCTGCCGCCAATAAGTCCCTC
CCCGATAATGAGAAGTCCCTGAGCGAGAAGGATATCTTTGTGATTAACCTGAGGGGCTCCTTCAACGACG
ACCAGAAGGATGCCCTCTACTACGATGAAGCTAATAGAATTTGGAGAAAGCTCGAAAATATCATGCACAA
CATCAAGGAATTTAGGGGAAACAAGACAAGAGAGTATAAGAAGAAGGACGCCCCTAGACTGCCCAGAATC
CTGCCCGCTGGCCGTGATGTTTCCGCCTTCAGCAAACTCATGTATGCCCTGACCATGTTCCTGGATGGCA
AGGAGATCAACGACCTCCTGACCACCCTGATTAATAAATTCGATAACATCCAGAGCTTCCTGAAGGTGAT
GCCTCTCATCGGAGTCAACGCTAAGTTCGTGGAGGAATACGCCTTTTTCAAAGACTCCGCCAAGATCGCC
GATGAGCTGAGGCTGATCAAGTCCTTCGCTAGAATGGGAGAACCTATTGCCGATGCCAGGAGGGCCATGT
ATATCGACGCCATCCGTATTTTAGGAACCAACCTGTCCTATGATGAGCTCAAGGCCCTCGCCGACACCTT
TTCCCTGGACGAGAACGGAAACAAGCTCAAGAAAGGCAAGCACGGCATGAGAAATTTCATTATTAATAAC
GTGATCAGCAATAAAAGGTTCCACTACCTGATCAGATACGGTGATCCTGCCCACCTCCATGAGATCGCCA
AAAACGAGGCCGTGGTGAAGTTCGTGCTCGGCAGGATCGCTGACATCCAGAAAAAACAGGGCCAGAACGG
CAAGAACCAGATCGACAGGTACTACGAAACTTGTATCGGAAAGGATAAGGGCAAGAGCGTGAGCGAAAAG
GTGGACGCTCTCACAAAGATCATCACCGGAATGAACTACGACCAATTCGACAAGAAAAGGAGCGTCATTG
AGGACACCGGCAGGGAAAACGCCGAGAGGGAGAAGTTTAAAAAGATCATCAGCCTGTACCTCACCGTGAT
CTACCACATCCTCAAGAATATTGTCAATATCAACGCCAGGTACGTCATCGGATTCCATTGCGTCGAGCGT
GATGCTCAACTGTACAAGGAGAAAGGCTACGACATCAATCTCAAGAAACTGGAAGAGAAGGGATTCAGCT
CCGTCACCAAGCTCTGCGCTGGCATTGATGAAACTGCCCCCGATAAGAGAAAGGACGTGGAAAAGGAGAT
GGCTGAAAGAGCCAAGGAGAGCATTGACAGCCTCGAGAGCGCCAACCCCAAGCTGTATGCCAATTACATC
AAATACAGCGACGAGAAGAAAGCCGAGGAGTTCACCAGGCAGATTAACAGGGAGAAGGCCAAAACCGCCC
TGAACGCCTACCTGAGGAACACCAAGTGGAATGTGATCATCAGGGAGGACCTCCTGAGAATTGACAACAA
GACATGTACCCTGTTCAGAAACAAGGCCGTCCACCTGGAAGTGGCCAGGTATGTCCACGCCTATATCAAC
GACATTGCCGAGGTCAATTCCTACTTCCAACTGTACCATTACATCATGCAGAGAATTATCATGAATGAGA
GGTACGAGAAAAGCAGCGGAAAGGTGTCCGAGTACTTCGACGCTGTGAATGACGAGAAGAAGTACAACGA
TAGGCTCCTGAAACTGCTGTGTGTGCCTTTCGGCTACTGTATCCCCAGGTTTAAGAACCTGAGCATCGAG
GCCCTGTTCGATAGGAACGAGGCCGCCAAGTTCGACAAGGAGAAAAAGAAGGTGTCCGGCAATTCCGGAT
CCGGACCTAAGAAAAAGAGGAAGGTGGCGGCCGCTTACCCATACGATGTTCCAGATTACGCTTAACAACT
TTATTATACATAGTTGGAATTCCTAGAGCTCGCTGATCAGCCTCGACTGTGCCTTCTAGTTGCCAGCCAT
CTGTTGTTTGCCCCTCCCCCGTGCCTTCCTTGACCCTGGAAGGTGCCACTCCCACTGTCCTTTCCTAATA
AAATGAGGAAATTGCATCGCATTGTCTGAGTAGGTGTCATTCTATTCTGGGGGGTGGGGTGGGGCAGGAC
AGCAAGGGGGAGGATTGGGAAGAGAATAGCAGGCATGCTGGGGAGGGCCGCAGGAACCCCTAGTGATGGA
GTTGGCCACTCCCTCTCTGCGCGCTCGCTCGCTCACTGAGGCCGGGCGACCAAAGGTCGCCCGACGCCCG
GGCTTTGCCCGGGCGGCCTCAGTGAGCGAGCGAGCGCGCAGCTGCCTGCAGGGGCGCCTGATGCGGTATT
TTCTCCTTACGCATCTGTGCGGTATTTCACACCGCATA
[95 nt withheld, positions 4659-4753]
T
[46 nt withheld, positions 4755-4800]
C
[141 nt withheld, positions 4802-4942]
CCTTTGACGTTGGAGTCCACGTTCTTT
[37 nt withheld, positions 4970-5006]
ACTCTATCTCGGGCTATTCTTTTGATTTATAAGGGATTTTGCCGATTTCGGTCTATTGGTTAAAAAATGA
GCTGATTTAACAAAAATTTAACGCGAATTTTAACAAAATATTAACGTTTACAATTTTATGGTGCACTCTC
AGTACAATCTGCTCTGATGCCGCATAGTTAAGCCAGCCCCGACACCCGCCAACACCCGCTGACGCGCCCT
GACGGGCTTGTCTGCTCCCGGCATCCGCTTACAGACAAGCTGTGACCGTCTCCGGGAGCTGCATGTGTCA
GAGGTTTTCACCGTCATCACCGAAACGCGCGAGACGAAAGGGCCTCGTGATACGCCTATTTTTATAGGTT
AATGTCATGATAATAATGGTTTCTTAGACGTCAGGTGGCACTTTTCGGGGAAATGTGCGCGGAACCCCTA
TTTGTTTATTTTTCTAAATACATTCAAATATGTATCCGCTCATGAGACAATAACCCTGATAAATGCTTCA
ATAATATTGAAAAAGGAAGAGTATGAGTATTCAACATTTCCGTGTCGCCCTTATTCCCTTTTTTGCGGCA
TTTTGCCTTCCTGTTTTTGCTCACCCAGAAACGCTGGTGAAAGTAAAAGATGCTGAAGATCAGTTGGGTG
CACGAGTGGGTTACATCGAACTGGATCTCAACAGCGGTAAGATCCTTGAGAGTTTTCGCCCCGAAGAACG
TTTTCCAATGATGAGCACTTTTAAAGTTCTGCTATGTGGCGCGGTATTATCCCGTATTGACGCCGGGCAA
GAGCAACTCGGTCGCCGCATACACTATTCTCAGAATGACTTGGTTGAGTACTCACCAGTCACAGAAAAGC
ATCTTACGGATGGCATGACAGTAAGAGAATTATGCAGTGCTGCCATAACCATGAGTGATAACACTGCGGC
CAACTTACTTCTGACAACGATCGGAGGACCGAAGGAGCTAACCGCTTTTTTGCACAACATGGGGGATCAT
GTAACTCGCCTTGATCGTTGGGAACCGGAGCTGAATGAAGCCATACCAAACGACGAGCGTGACACCACGA
TGCCTGTAGCAATGGCAACAACGTTGCGCAAACTATTAACTGGCGAACTACTTACTCTAGCTTCCCGGCA
ACAATTAATAGACTGGATGGAGGCGGATAAAGTTGCAGGACCACTTCTGCGCTCGGCCCTTCCGGCTGGC
TGGTTTATTGCTGATAAATCTGGAGCCGGTGAGCGTGGAAGCCGCGGTATCATTGCAGCACTGGGGCCAG
ATGGTAAGCCCTCCCGTATCGTAGTTATCTACACGACGGGGAGTCAGGCAACTATGGATGAACGAAATAG
ACAGATCGCTGAGATAGGTGCCTCACTGATTAAGCATTGGTAACTGTCAGACCAAGTTTACTCATATATA
CTTTAGATTGATTTAAAACTTCATTTTTAATTTAAAAGGATCTAGGTGAAGATCCTTTTTGATAATCTCA
TGACCAAAATCCCTTAACGTGAGTTTTCGTTCCACTGAGCGTCAGACCCCGTAGAAAAGATCAAAGGATC
TTCTTGAGATCCTTTTTTTCTGCGCGTAATCTGCTGCTTGCAAACAAAAAAACCACCGCTACCAGCGGTG
GTTTGTTTGCCGGATCAAGAGCTACCAACTCTTTTTCCGAAGGTAACTGGCTTCAGCAGAGCGCAGATAC
CAAATACTGTTCTTCTAGTGTAGCCGTAGTTAGGCCACCACTTCAAGAACTCTGTAGCACCGCCTACATA
CCTCGCTCTGCTAATCCTGTTACCAGTGGCTGCTGCCAGTGGCGATAAGTCGTGTCTTACCGGGTTGGAC
TCAAGACGATAGTTACCGGATAAGGCGCAGCGGTCGGGCTGAACGGGGGGTTCGTGCACACAGCCCAGCT
TGGAGCGAACGACCTACACCGAACTGAGATACCTACAGCGTGAGCTATGAGAAAGCGCCACGCTTCCCGA
AGGGAGAAAGGCGGACAGGTATCCGGTAAGCGGCAGGGTCGGAACAGGAGAGCGCACGAGGGAGCTTCCA
GGGGGAAACGCCTGGTATCTTTATAGTCCTGTCGGGTTTCGCCACCTCTGACTTGAGCGTCGATTTTTGT
GATGCTCGTCAGGGGGGCGGAGCCTATGGAAAAACGCCAGCAACGCGGCCTTTTTACGGTTCCTGGCCTT
TTGCTGGCCTTTTGCTCACATGT
